>Addgene plasmid #123513 | pMK-PaccD::5'UTR | addgene full sequence | sequence record 247846 | Addgene NGS Result
CTAAATTGTAAGCGTTAATATTTTGTTAAAATTCGCGTTAAATTTTTGTTAAATCAGCTCATTTTTTAAC
CAATAGGCCGAAATCGGCAAAATCCCTTATAAATCAAAAGAATAGACCGAGATAGGGTTGAGTGGCCGCT
ACAGGGCGCTCCCATTCGCCATTCAGGCTGCGCAACTGTTGGGAAGGGCGTTTCGGTGCGGGCCTCTTCG
CTATTACGCCAGCTGGCGAAAGGGGGATGTGCTGCAAGGCGATTAAGTTGGGTAACGCCAGGGTTTTCCC
AGTCACGACGTTGTAAAACGACGGCCAGTGAGCGCGACGTAATACGACTCACTATAGGGCGAATTGAAGG
AAGGCCGTCAAGGCCGCATGAAGGGCGCGCCAGGTCTCAGGAGAAAAGAGCTCCGACATAGGAGAAGCCG
CCCTTTATTAAAAATTATATTATTTTAAATAATATAAAGGGGGTTCCAACATATTAATATATAGTGAAGT
GTTCCCCCAGATTCAGAACTTTTTTTCAATACTCACAATCCTTATTAGTTAATAATCCTAGTGATTGGAT
TTCTATGCTTAGTCTGATAGGAAATAAGATATTCAAATAAATAATTTTATAGCGAATGACTATTCATCTA
TTGTATTTTCATGCAAATAGGGGGCAAGAAAACTCTATGAATGTGAGACCATTAATTAACAACCTGGGCC
TCATGGGCCTTCCTTTCACTGCCCGCTTTCCAGTCGGGAAACCTGTCGTGCCAGCTGCATTAACATGGTC
ATAGCTGTTTCCTTGCGTATTGGGCGCTCTCCGCTTCCTCGCTCACTGACTCGCTGCGCTCGGTCGTTCG
GGTAAAGCCTGGGGTGCCTAATGAGCAAAAGGCCAGCAAAAGGCCAGGAACCGTAAAAAGGCCGCGTTGC
TGGCGTTTTTCCATAGGCTCCGCCCCCCTGACGAGCATCACAAAAATCGACGCTCAAGTCAGAGGTGGCG
AAACCCGACAGGACTATAAAGATACCAGGCGTTTCCCCCTGGAAGCTCCCTCGTGCGCTCTCCTGTTCCG
ACCCTGCCGCTTACCGGATACCTGTCCGCCTTTCTCCCTTCGGGAAGCGTGGCGCTTTCTCATAGCTCAC
GCTGTAGGTATCTCAGTTCGGTGTAGGTCGTTCGCTCCAAGCTGGGCTGTGTGCACGAACCCCCCGTTCA
GCCCGACCGCTGCGCCTTATCCGGTAACTATCGTCTTGAGTCCAACCCGGTAAGACACGACTTATCGCCA
CTGGCAGCAGCCACTGGTAACAGGATTAGCAGAGCGAGGTATGTAGGCGGTGCTACAGAGTTCTTGAAGT
GGTGGCCTAACTACGGCTACACTAGAAGAACAGTATTTGGTATCTGCGCTCTGCTGAAGCCAGTTACCTT
CGGAAAAAGAGTTGGTAGCTCTTGATCCGGCAAACAAACCACCGCTGGTAGCGGTGGTTTTTTTGTTTGC
AAGCAGCAGATTACGCGCAGAAAAAAAGGATCTCAAGAAGATCCTTTGATCTTTTCTACGGGGTCTGACG
CTCAGTGGAACGAAAACTCACGTTAAGGGATTTTGGTCATGAGATTATCAAAAAGGATCTTCACCTAGAT
CCTTTTAAATTAAAAATGAAGTTTTAAATCAATCTAAAGTATATATGAGTAAACTTGGTCTGACAGTTAT
TAGAAAAATTCATCCAGCAGACGATAAAACGCAATACGCTGGCTATCCGGTGCCGCAATGCCATACAGCA
CCAGAAAACGATCCGCCCATTCGCCGCCCAGTTCTTCCGCAATATCACGGGTGGCCAGCGCAATATCCTG
ATAACGATCCGCCACGCCCAGACGGCCGCAATCAATAAAGCCGCTAAAACGGCCATTTTCCACCATAATG
TTCGGCAGGCACGCATCACCATGGGTCACCACCAGATCTTCGCCATCCGGCATGCTCGCTTTCAGACGCG
CAAACAGCTCTGCCGGTGCCAGGCCCTGATGTTCTTCATCCAGATCATCCTGATCCACCAGGCCCGCTTC
CATACGGGTACGCGCACGTTCAATACGATGTTTCGCCTGATGATCAAACGGACAGGTCGCCGGGTCCAGG
GTATGCAGACGACGCATGGCATCCGCCATAATGCTCACTTTTTCTGCCGGCGCCAGATGGCTAGACAGCA
GATCCTGACCCGGCACTTCGCCCAGCAGCAGCCAATCACGGCCCGCTTCGGTCACCACATCCAGCACCGC
CGCACACGGAACACCGGTGGTGGCCAGCCAGCTCAGACGCGCCGCTTCATCCTGCAGCTCGTTCAGCGCA
CCGCTCAGATCGGTTTTCACAAACAGCACCGGACGACCCTGCGCGCTCAGACGAAACACCGCCGCATCAG
AGCAGCCAATGGTCTGCTGCGCCCAATCATAGCCAAACAGACGTTCCACCCACGCTGCCGGGCTACCCGC
ATGCAGGCCATCCTGTTCAATCATACTCTTCCTTTTTCAATATTATTGAAGCATTTATCAGGGTTATTGT
CTCATGAGCGGATACATATTTGAATGTATTTAGAAAAATAAACAAATAGGGGTTCCGCGCACATTTCCCC
GAAAAGTGCCAC
Features (pLannotate 1.2.2; 9 found; start..end, strand, type, name):
      3..134     -  rep_origin     M13 ori (fragment): M13 bacteriophage origin of replication; arrow indicates direction of (+) strand synthesis
    155..311     -  CDS            lacZα (fragment): LacZα fragment of β-galactosidase; lacZ fragment
    320..338     +  promoter       T7 promoter: promoter for bacteriophage T7 RNA polymerase
    592..607     -  polyA_signal   hsp70 poly(A) (fragment): polyadenlyation signal from the Drosophila melanogaster hsp70Ab gene
    716..763     -  CDS            lacI (fragment): lac repressor; lacI; The lac repressor binds to the lac operator to inhibit transcription in E. coli. This inhibition can be relieved by adding lactose or isopropyl-β-D-thiogalactopyranoside (IPTG).
    800..840     -  rep_origin     RSF ori (fragment): Plasmids containing the RSF 1030 origin of replication can be propagated in E. coli cells that contain additional plasmids with compatible origins.
    918..1506    -  rep_origin     ori: high-copy-number ColE1/pMB1/pBR322/pUC origin of replication
   1680..2474    -  CDS            NeoR/KanR: aminoglycoside phosphotransferase confers resistance to neomycin, kanamycin, and G418 (Geneticin®)
   2475..2579    -  promoter       AmpR promoter: bla
