[The description below was written by a language model from this plasmid's Addgene catalogue record and pLannotate feature annotations shown in this document.]
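Description:
pMK-PaccD::5'UTR is a small (about 2.6 kb) part-donor plasmid from the MoChlo modular cloning toolbox for chloroplast biotechnology. It is built on the pMK-RQ gene-synthesis backbone and is classed as a synthetic biology vector intended only for propagation in E. coli. Replication relies on a high-copy ColE1/pUC-type origin. Selection is by kanamycin, through an aminoglycoside phosphotransferase (NeoR/KanR) gene that is driven by the bla (AmpR) promoter.

The insert, made by gene synthesis, is a chloroplast promoter::5'UTR fusion named for accD, the plastid gene encoding a subunit of acetyl-CoA carboxylase. It is formatted as a Golden Gate part, so that Type IIS digestion can release it for ordered assembly with other MoChlo modules, such as coding sequences and 3' elements, into chloroplast expression cassettes. The record does not state the source species of the accD sequence, the Type IIS enzyme or the overhangs used, and the cloning sites are listed as unknown.

The automated annotation does not recognise the insert itself. It presumably lies in the otherwise unannotated region downstream of the T7 promoter. The remaining hits there and nearby are short fragments: M13 ori, lacZα, lacI, RSF ori and a 16-nt match to the Drosophila hsp70 poly(A) signal. These are best read as backbone remnants or chance similarities rather than functional elements. The plasmid serves as a level-0 style regulatory building block for designing transgene expression in plastids.
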