Addgene plasmid #123513: pMK-PaccD::5'UTR
Purpose: MoChlo kit
Depositing lab: Scott Lenaghan & C. Neal Stewart. Depositing organization: University of Tennessee Institute of Agriculture. Publication: MoChlo: A versatile modular cloning toolbox for chloroplast biotechnology. Occhialini A, Piatek A, Pfotenhauer AC, Frazier TP, Stewart CN, Lenaghan S. Plant Physiol. 2019 Jan 24. pii: pp.18.01220. doi: 10.1104/pp.18.01220. PubMed 30679266.
Backbone
  Vector backbone: pMK-RQ
  Vector type: Synthetic Biology
Growth in bacteria
  Bacterial resistance: Kanamycin, 50 μg/mL
  Growth temperature: 37°C
  Growth strain: Top10
  Copy number: High Copy
Gene/Insert
  Gene/Insert name: PaccD::5'UTR
  Cloning method: Restriction Enzyme; 5′ cloning site Unknown (unknown if destroyed)
Terms and licenses: Academic/Nonprofit Terms; Industry Terms: Not Available to Industry
Depositor comments: All inserts have been produced by gene synthesis and cloned in the indicated backbone vector. The insert is a chloroplast promoter::5'UTR fusion designed for Golden-Gate cloning. The Original Material was developed in the performance of research that was funded by Grant Nos. ARPA-E: DE-AR000660 & DARPA: D17AC00016.
How to cite: pMK-PaccD::5'UTR was a gift from Scott Lenaghan & C. Neal Stewart (Addgene plasmid # 123513 ; http://n2t.net/addgene:123513 ; RRID:Addgene_123513)
