>Addgene plasmid #123513 | pMK-PaccD::5'UTR | depositor partial sequence | sequence record 235649 | PaccD::5'UTR
AAAAGAGCTCCGACATAGGAGAAGCCGCCCTTTATTAAAAATTATATTATTTTAAATAATATAAAGGGGG
TTCCAACATATTAATATATAGTGAAGTGTTCCCCCAGATTCAGAACTTTTTTTCAATACTCACAATCCTT
ATTAGTTAATAATCCTAGTGATTGGATTTCTATGCTTAGTCTGATAGGAAATAAGATATTCAAATAAATA
ATTTTATAGCGAATGACTATTCATCTATTGTATTTTCATGCAAATAGGGGGCAAGAAAACTCTATG
